>Addgene plasmid #117537 | pEPOR1CB0022 | addgene full sequence | sequence record 228048 | Addgene NGS Result
TCTGTGAAGACAAACTAGAATTCGAGCTCGGAGCATCTTCATTCTTAAGATATGAAGATAATCTTCAAAA
GGCCCCTGGGAATCTGAAAGAAGAGAAGCAGGCCCATTTATATGGGAAAGAACAATAGTATTTCTTATAT
AGGCCCATTTAAGTTGAAAACAATCTTCAAAAGTCCCACATCGCTTAGATAAGAAAACGAAGCTGAGTTT
ATATACAGCTAGAGTCGAAGTAGTGATTGCCGTTAATTTGAGAGTCCAGTTTAAGAGCTATGCTGGAAAC
AGCATAGCAAGTTTAAATAAGGCTAGTCCGTTATCAACTTGAAAAAGTGGCACCGAGTCGGTGCTTTTTT
TCGCTTTACTTGTCTTCTGCACGAAGTGGTTTAAACTATCAGTGTTTGACAGGATATATTGGCGGGTAAA
CCTAAGAGAAAAGAGCGTTTATTAGAATAATCGGATATTTAAAAGGGCGTGAAAAGGTTTATCCGTTCGT
CCATTTGTATGTGCATGCCAACCACAGGGTTCCCCAGATCAGGCGCTGGCTGCTGAACCCCCAGCCGGAA
CTGACCCCACAAGGCCCTAGCGTTTGCAATGCACCAGGTCATCATTGACCCAGGCGTGTTCCACCAGGCC
GCTGCCTCGCAACTCTTCGCAGGCTTCGCCGACCTGCTCGCGCCACTTCTTCACGCGGGTGGAATCCGAT
CCGCACATGAGGCGGAAGGTTTCCAGCTTGAGCGGGTACGGCTCCCGGTGCGAGCTGAAATAGTCGAACA
TCCGTCGGGCCGTCGGCGACAGCTTGCGGTACTTCTCCCATATGAATTTCGTGTAGTGGTCGCCAGCAAA
CAGCACGACGATTTCCTCGTCGATCAGGACCTGGCAACGGGACGTTTTCTTGCCACGGTCCAGGACGCGG
AAGCGGTGCAGCAGCGACACCGATTCCAGGTGCCCAACGCGGTCGGACGTGAAGCCCATCGCCGTCGCCT
GTAGGCGCGACAGGCATTCCTCGGCCTTCGTGTAATACCGGCCATTGATCGACCAGCCCAGGTCCTGGCA
AAGCTCGTAGAACGTGAAGGTGATCGGCTCGCCGATAGGGGTGCGCTTCGCGTACTCCAACACCTGCTGC
CACACCAGTTCGTCATCGTCGGCCCGCAGCTCGACGCCGGTGTAGGTGATCTTCACGTCCTTGTTGACGT
GGAAAATGACCTTGTTTTGCAGCGCCTCGCGCGGGATTTTCTTGTTGCGCGTGGTGAACAGGGCAGAGCG
GGCCGTGTCGTTTGGCATCGCTCGCATCGTGTCCGGCCACGGCGCAATATCGAACAAGGAAAGCTGCATT
TCCTTGATCTGCTGCTTCGTGTGTTTCAGCAACGCGGCCTGCTTGGCCTCGCTGACCTGTTTTGCCAGGT
CCTCGCCGGCGGTTTTTCGCTTCTTGGTCGTCATAGTTCCTCGCGTGTCGATGGTCATCGACTTCGCCAA
ACCTGCCGCCTCCTGTTCAAGACGACGCGAACGCTCCACGGCGGCCGATGGCGCGGGCAGGGCAGGGGGA
GCCAGTTGCACGCTGTCGCGCTCGATCTTGGCCGTAGCTTGCTGGACCATCGAGCCGACGGACTGGAAGG
TTTCGCGGGGCGCACGCATGACGGTGCGGCTTGCGATGGTTTCGGCATCCTCGGCGGAAAACCCCGCGTC
GATCAGTTCTTGCCTGTATGCCTTCCGGTCAAACGTCCGATTCATTCACCCTCCTTGCGGGATTGCCCCG
ACTCACGCCGGGGCAATGTGCCCTTATTCCTGATTTGACCCGCCTGGTGCCTTGGTGTCCAGATAATCCA
CCTTATCGGCAATGAAGTCGGTCCCGTAGACCGTCTGGCCGTCCTTCTCGTACTTGGTATTCCGAATCTT
GCCCTGCACGAATACCAGCGACCCCTTGCCCAAATACTTGCCGTGGGCCTCGGCCTGAGAGCCAAAACAC
TTGATGCGGAAGAAGTCGGTGCGCTCCTGCTTGTCGCCGGCATCGTTGCGCCACATCTAGGATCTGCCAG
GAACCGTAAAAAGGCCGCGTTGCTGGCGTTTTTCCATAGGCTCCGCCCCCCTGACGAGCATCACAAAAAT
CGACGCTCAAGTCAGAGGTGGCGAAACCCGACAGGACTATAAAGATACCAGGCGTTTCCCCCTGGAAGCT
CCCTCGTGCGCTCTCCTGTTCCGACCCTGCCGCTTACCGGATACCTGTCCGCCTTTCTCCCTTCGGGAAG
CGTGGCGCTTTCTCATAGCTCACGCTGTAGGTATCTCAGTTCGGTGTAGGTCGTTCGCTCCAAGCTGGGC
TGTGTGCACGAACCCCCCGTTCAGCCCGACCGCTGCGCCTTATCCGGTAACTATCGTCTTGAGTCCAACC
CGGTAAGACACGACTTATCGCCACTGGCAGCAGCCACTGGTAACAGGATTAGCAGAGCGAGGTATGTAGG
CGGTGCTACAGAGTTCTTGAAGTGGTGGCCTAACTACGGCTACACTAGAAGAACAGTATTTGGTATCTGC
GCTCTGCTGAAGCCAGTTACCTTCGGAAAAAGAGTTGGTAGCTCTTGATCCGGCAAACAAACCACCGCTG
GTAGCGGTGGTTTTTTTGTTTGCAAGCAGCAGATTACGCGCAGAAAAAAAGGATCTCAAGAAGATCCTTT
GATCTTTTCTACGGGGTCTGACGCTCAGTGGAACGAAAACTCACGTTAAGGGATTTTGGTCATGAGATTA
TCAAAAAGGATCTTCACCTAGATCCTTTTAAATTAAAAATGAAGTTTTAAATCAATCTAAAGTATATATG
AGTAAACTTGGTCTGACAGTTACCAATGCTTAATCAGTGAGGCACCTATCTCAGCGATCTGTCTATTTCG
TTCATCCATAGTTGCCTGACTCCCCGTCGTGTAGATAACTACGATACGGGAGGGCTTACCATCTGGCCCC
AGTGCTGCAATGATACCGCGAGAACCACGCTCACCGGCTCCAGATTTATCAGCAATAAACCAGCCAGCCG
GAAGGGCCGAGCGCAGAAGTGGTCCTGCAACTTTATCCGCCTCCATCCAGTCTATTAATTGTTGCCGGGA
AGCTAGAGTAAGTAGTTCGCCAGTTAATAGTTTGCGCAACGTTGTTGCCATTGCTACAGGCATCGTGGTG
TCACGCTCGTCGTTTGGTATGGCTTCATTCAGCTCCGGTTCCCAACGATCAAGGCGAGTTACATGATCCC
CCATGTTGTGCAAAAAAGCGGTTAGCTCCTTCGGTCCTCCGATCGTTGTCAGAAGTAAGTTGGCCGCAGT
GTTATCACTCATGGTTATGGCAGCACTGCATAATTCTCTTACTGTCATGCCATCCGTAAGATGCTTTTCT
GTGACTGGTGAGTACTCAACCAAGTCATTCTGAGAATAGTGTATGCGGCGACCGAGTTGCTCTTGCCCGG
CGTCAATACGGGATAATACCGCGCCACATAGCAGAACTTTAAAAGTGCTCATCATTGGAAAACGTTCTTC
GGGGCGAAAACTCTCAAGGATCTTACCGCTGTTGAGATCCAGTTCGATGTAACCCACTCGTGCACCCAAC
TGATCTTCAGCATCTTTTACTTTCACCAGCGTTTCTGGGTGAGCAAAAACAGGAAGGCAAAATGCCGCAA
AAAAGGGAATAAGGGCGACACGGAAATGTTGAATACTCATACTCTTCCTTTTTCAATATTATTGAAGCAT
TTATCAAGGTTATTGTCTCATGAGCGGATACATATTTGAATGTATTTAGAAAAATAAACAAATAGGGGTT
CCGCGCACGAATTGGCCAGCGCTGCCATTTTTGGGGTGAGGCCGTTCGCGGCCGAGGGGCGCAGCCCCTG
GGGGGATGGGAGGCCCGCGTTAGCGGGCCGGGAGGGTTCGAGAAGGGGGGGCACCCCCCTTCGGCGTGCG
CGGTCACGCGCACAGGGCGCAGCCCTGGTTAAAAACAAGGTTTATAAATATTGGTTTAAAAGCAGGTTAA
AAGACAGGTTAGCGGTGGCCGAAAAACGGGCGGAAACCCTTGCAAATGCTGGATTTTCTGCCTGTGGACA
GCCCCTCAAATGTCAATAGGTGCGCCCCTCATCTGTCAGCACTCTGCCCCTCAAGTGTCAAGGATCGCGC
CCCTCATCTGTCAGTAGTCGCGCCCCTCAAGTGTCAATACCGCAGGGCACTTATCCCCAGGCTTGTCCAC
ATCATCTGTGGGAAACTCGCGTAAAATCAGGCGTTTTCGCCGATTTGCGAGGCTGGCCAGCTCCACGTCG
CCGGCCGAAATCGAGCCTGCCCCTCATCTGTCAACGCCGCGCCGGGTGAGTCGGCCCCTCAAGTGTCAAC
GTCCGCCCCTCATCTGTCAGTGAGGGCCAAGTTTTCCGCGAGGTATCCACAACGCCGGCGGCCGCGGTGT
CTCGCACACGGCTTCGACGGCGTTTCTGGCGCGTTTGCAGGGCCATAGACGGCCGCCAGCCCAGCGGCGA
GGGCAACCAGCCCGGTGAGCGTCGCAAAGGAGATCCTGATCTGACTGATGGGCTGCCTGTATCGAGTGGT
GATTTTGTGCCGAGCTGCCGGTCGGGGAGCTGTTGGCTGGCTGGTGGCAGGATATATTGTGGTGTAAACA
AATTGACGCTTAGACAACTTAATAACACATTGCGGACGTTTTTAATGTACTGGGGTGGATGCAGTGGGCC
CCAC
Features (pLannotate 1.2.2; 10 found; start..end, strand, type, name):
    167..183     +  promoter       AtU6 promoter (fragment): consensus promoter from the three Arabidopsis U6 snRNA genes (Waibel and Filipowicz, 1990; Nekrasov et al., 2013)
    277..344     +  misc_RNA       tracrRNA (fragment): trans-activating CRISPR RNA for the Streptococcus pyogenes CRISPR/Cas9 system
    397..421     +  misc_feature   RB T-DNA repeat: right border repeat from nopaline C58 T-DNA
    533..553     -  CDS            TetR (fragment): tetracycline resistance regulatory protein; tetR
    580..1725    -  CDS            trfA: TRFA_ECOLX - Experimental evidence at protein level: Swiss-Prot protein existence level 1. Also involved in plasmid copy number control, promoting intermolecular coupling of protein bound iterons at oriV, which inhibits replication initiation. From Escherichia coli.
   2061..2649    -  rep_origin     ori: high-copy-number ColE1/pMB1/pBR322/pUC origin of replication
   2820..3680    -  CDS            AmpR: β-lactamase; bla; confers resistance to ampicillin, carbenicillin, and related antibiotics
   3681..3785    -  promoter       AmpR promoter: bla
   3872..4503    -  rep_origin     oriV: incP origin of replication
   4595..4619    +  misc_feature   LB T-DNA repeat: left border repeat from nopaline C58 T-DNA
