[The description below was written by a language model from this plasmid's Addgene catalogue record and pLannotate feature annotations shown in this document.]
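Description:
pEPOR1CB0022 is a Level 1 Golden Gate (MoClo-style) plant expression cassette built in the pICH47751 acceptor backbone. It carries a single guide RNA transcription unit for Streptococcus pyogenes Cas9 that targets the NbPDS gene of Nicotiana benthamiana. The synthetic insert was assembled through BsaI sites that were destroyed during cloning, as is normal for Type IIS assembly. The depositor notes that the part is compatible with the MoClo, GoldenBraid and Loop assembly standards. The 4,694 nt sequence annotation detects a short fragment matching the Arabidopsis U6 snRNA consensus promoter, a Pol III promoter commonly used to drive guide RNAs in plants. Downstream of it is a partial match to the SpCas9 tracrRNA scaffold. The partial match fits the "extended stem" scaffold variant named in the record, which differs from the canonical sequence. The spacer itself is not annotated.

The guide cassette lies between nopaline-type left and right T-DNA border repeats, so the plasmid has a binary vector architecture suited to Agrobacterium-mediated delivery. Replication functions include a high-copy ColE1/pUC-type origin for E. coli, together with the broad-host-range IncP oriV and its trfA initiator gene, which support maintenance in Agrobacterium. Selection in bacteria is by ampicillin resistance (bla with its own promoter). A very short TetR match appears to be a backbone remnant. No Cas9 gene or plant selectable marker is annotated, so the cassette would need a nuclease supplied from elsewhere, for example by combining it with other Level 1 units in a higher-level multigene construct. It was deposited as part of a toolkit comparing the efficiency and specificity of Cas nucleases in plants.
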