Addgene plasmid #117537: pEPOR1CB0022
Purpose: Level1 Golden Gate Cassette: estended stem sgRNA cassette for SpCas9 targeting NbPDS gene in N. benthamiana
Depositing lab: Nicola Patron. Depositing organization: Earlham Institute. Publication: Comparison of efficiency and specificity of CRISPR-associated (Cas) nucleases in plants: An expanded toolkit for precision genome engineering. Raitskin O, Schudoma C, West A, Patron NJ. PLoS One. 2019 Feb 27;14(2):e0211598. doi: 10.1371/journal.pone.0211598. eCollection 2019. PubMed 30811422.
Backbone
  Vector backbone: pICH47751
  Vector type: Plant Expression
Growth in bacteria
  Bacterial resistance: Ampicillin, 100 μg/mL
  Growth temperature: 37°C
  Growth strain: DH5alpha
  Copy number: High Copy
Gene/Insert
  Gene/Insert name: sgRNA (Sp Cas9) - extended stem
  Species: Synthetic
  Cloning method: Restriction Enzyme; 5′ cloning site BsaI (destroyed during cloning); 3′ cloning site BsaI (destroyed during cloning)
Terms and licenses: Academic/Nonprofit Terms; Industry Terms: Not Available to Industry
Depositor comments: Compatible with MoClo, GB, loop Please visit https://www.biorxiv.org/content/early/2018/09/20/422766 for BioRxiv preprint
How to cite: pEPOR1CB0022 was a gift from Nicola Patron (Addgene plasmid # 117537 ; http://n2t.net/addgene:117537 ; RRID:Addgene_117537)
